Addgene plasmid #120217: CRISPRi-CENPB-g9
Purpose: CENPB CRISPRi guide RNA 9
Depositing lab: David Bartel. Depositing organization: Whitehead Institute for Biomedical Research. Publication: Widespread Influence of 3'-End Structures on Mammalian mRNA Processing and Stability. Wu X, Bartel DP. Cell. 2017 May 18;169(5):905-917.e11. doi: 10.1016/j.cell.2017.04.036. PubMed 28525757.
Backbone
  Vector backbone: pU6-sgGAL4-1
  Vector type: Lentiviral, CRISPR
  Selectable markers: Puromycin
Growth in bacteria
  Bacterial resistance: Ampicillin, 100 μg/mL
  Growth temperature: 30°C
  Growth strain: NEB Stable
  Copy number: Unknown
Gene/Insert
  Gene/Insert name: CENPB CRISPRi guide RNA
  gRNA/shRNA sequence: N/A
  Species: H. sapiens (human)
Terms and licenses: Academic/Nonprofit Terms; Industry Terms: Not Available to Industry
How to cite: CRISPRi-CENPB-g9 was a gift from David Bartel (Addgene plasmid # 120217 ; http://n2t.net/addgene:120217 ; RRID:Addgene_120217)
