[The description below was written by a language model from this plasmid's Addgene catalogue record and pLannotate feature annotations shown in this document.]
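Description:
CRISPRi-CENPB-g9 is a lentiviral single-guide RNA expression plasmid built on the pU6-sgGAL4-1 backbone and carrying the ninth in a set of CRISPRi guides directed against human CENPB. It is maintained in bacteria through a high-copy ColE1/pUC-type origin and an ampicillin resistance gene (β-lactamase with its own promoter). The transfer-vector architecture is HIV-1 based. A CMV enhancer/promoter is fused to a truncated 5' LTR to drive genomic RNA production in packaging cells. It is followed by the Ψ packaging signal with a gag fragment, the Rev response element for Rev-dependent nuclear export, and the cPPT/CTS. A WPRE sits upstream of a nef fragment and a second truncated LTR that closes the proviral unit.

The payload has two parts. The first is the guide cassette, of which the annotation detects only an S. pyogenes tracrRNA-derived scaffold fragment. The backbone name implies a U6 promoter, but no such promoter is annotated in the feature table, and the record does not give the guide's targeting sequence. The second is a marker cassette in which the EF-1α promoter drives puromycin N-acetyltransferase followed by TagBFP, allowing drug selection and blue-fluorescence tracking of transduced cells. The element linking these two coding regions is not annotated. Two same-orientation loxP sites bracket the region from the guide scaffold through TagBFP, which would in principle permit Cre-mediated excision.

The plasmid encodes no Cas protein, so the guide is meant for cells that separately express a dCas9-based repressor, to knock down CENPB transcription. It was deposited with a study of how 3'-end structures affect mammalian mRNA processing and stability.
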