Features (pLannotate 1.2.2; 23 found; start..end, strand, type, name):
    159..392     +  misc_feature   RRE: The Rev response element (RRE) of HIV-1 allows for Rev-dependent mRNA export from the nucleus to the cytoplasm.
    769..869     +  CDS            Rev (fragment): human immunodeficiency virus 1 (HIV-1) Rev protein; rev; enhances nuclear export of unspliced and incompletely spliced viral mRNAs
    919..1036    +  misc_feature   cPPT/CTS: central polypurine tract and central termination sequence of HIV-1
   1289..1322    +  protein_bind   loxP: Cre-mediated recombination occurs in the 8-bp core sequence (GCATACAT). Cre recombinase
   1447..1514    +  misc_RNA       tracrRNA (fragment): trans-activating CRISPR RNA for the Streptococcus pyogenes CRISPR/Cas9 system
   1579..2750    +  promoter       EF-1α promoter: strong constitutive promoter for human elongation factor EF-1α
   2762..3358    +  CDS            PuroR: puromycin N-acetyltransferase; pac from Streptomyces alboniger; confers resistance to puromycin
   3434..4132    +  CDS            TagBFP: monomeric blue fluorescent protein mammalian codon-optimized
   4152..4185    +  protein_bind   loxP: Cre-mediated recombination occurs in the 8-bp core sequence (GCATACAT). Cre recombinase
   4218..4241    +  misc_feature   MCS (fragment): pBluescript multiple cloning site
   4241..4829    +  misc_feature   WPRE: woodchuck hepatitis virus posttranscriptional regulatory element
   4830..4849    +  misc_feature   MCS (fragment): pBluescript multiple cloning site
   4851..5351    +  CDS            nef (fragment): NEF_HV1LA - Experimental evidence at protein level: Swiss-Prot protein existence level 1. Extracellular Nef protein targets CD4(+) T-lymphocytes for apoptosis by interacting with CXCR4 surface receptors. From Human immunodeficiency virus type 1 group M subtype B (isolate Lai) (HIV-1).
   5358..5538    +  LTR            5' LTR (truncated): truncated 5' long terminal repeat (LTR) from HIV-1
   5600..6188    -  rep_origin     ori: high-copy-number ColE1/pMB1/pBR322/pUC origin of replication
   6359..7219    -  CDS            AmpR: β-lactamase; bla; confers resistance to ampicillin, carbenicillin, and related antibiotics
   7220..7324    -  promoter       AmpR promoter: bla
   7383..7435    -  misc_feature   bom (fragment): basis of mobility region from pBR322
   7590..7969    +  enhancer       CMV enhancer: human cytomegalovirus immediate early enhancer
   7970..8169    +  promoter       CMV promoter: human cytomegalovirus (CMV) immediate early promoter
   8187..8367    +  LTR            5' LTR (truncated): truncated 5' long terminal repeat (LTR) from HIV-1
   8414..8539    +  misc_feature   HIV-1 Ψ: packaging signal of human immunodeficiency virus type 1
   8523..8861    +  CDS            HIV-1 gag (fragment): gag protein from human immunodeficiency virus 1; gag
>Addgene plasmid #120217 | CRISPRi-CENPB-g9 | addgene full sequence | sequence record 273662 | Addgene NGS Result
GGCCGGCCGCTGATCTTCAGACCTGGAGGAGGAGATATGAGGGACAATTGGAGAAGTGAATTATATAAAT
ATAAAGTAGTAAAAATTGAACCATTAGGAGTAGCACCCACCAAGGCAAAGAGAAGAGTGGTGCAGAGAGA
AAAAAGAGCAGTGGGAATAGGAGCTTTGTTCCTTGGGTTCTTGGGAGCAGCAGGAAGCACTATGGGCGCA
GCGTCAATGACGCTGACGGTACAGGCCAGACAATTATTGTCTGGTATAGTGCAGCAGCAGAACAATTTGC
TGAGGGCTATTGAGGCGCAACAGCATCTGTTGCAACTCACAGTCTGGGGCATCAAGCAGCTCCAGGCAAG
AATCCTGGCTGTGGAAAGATACCTAAAGGATCAACAGCTCCTGGGGATTTGGGGTTGCTCTGGAAAACTC
ATTTGCACCACTGCTGTGCCTTGGAATGCTAGTTGGAGTAATAAATCTCTGGAACAGATTTGGAATCACA
CGACCTGGATGGAGTGGGACAGAGAAATTAACAATTACACAAGCTTAATACACTCCTTAATTGAAGAATC
GCAAAACCAGCAAGAAAAGAATGAACAAGAATTATTGGAATTAGATAAATGGGCAAGTTTGTGGAATTGG
TTTAACATAACAAATTGGCTGTGGTATATAAAATTATTCATAATGATAGTAGGAGGCTTGGTAGGTTTAA
GAATAGTTTTTGCTGTACTTTCTATAGTGAATAGAGTTAGGCAGGGATATTCACCATTATCGTTTCAGAC
CCACCTCCCAACCCCGAGGGGACCCGACAGGCCCGAAGGAATAGAAGAAGAAGGTGGAGAGAGAGACAGA
GACAGATCCATTCGATTAGTGAACGGATCGGCACTGCGTGCGCCAATTCTGCAGACAAATGGCAGTATTC
ATCCACAATTTTAAAAGAAAAGGGGGGATTGGGGGGTACAGTGCAGGGGAAAGAATAGTAGACATAATAG
CAACAGACATACAAACTAAAGAATTACAAAAACAAATTACAAAAATTCAAAATTTTCGGGTTTATTACAG
GGACAGCAGAGATCCAGTTTGGTTAGTACCGGGCCCGCTCTAGAGATCCGACGCGCCATCTCTAGGCCCG
CGCCGGCCCCCTCGCACGGACTTGTGGGAGAAGCTCGGCTACTCCCCTGCCCCGGTTAATTTGCATATAA
TATTTCCTAGTAACTATAGAGGCTTAATGTGCGATAAAAGACAGATAATCTGTTCTTTTTAATACTAGCT
ACATTTTACATGATAGGCTTGGATTTCTATAACTTCGTATAGCATACATTATACGAAGTTATAAACAGCA
CAAAAGGAAACTCACCCTAACTGTAAAGTAATTGTGTGTTTTGAGACTATAAGTATCCCTTGGAGAACCA
CCTTGTTGGCTCCCTACGACAAGCTCGAGTTTAAGAGCTAAGCTGGAAACAGCATAGCAAGTTTAAATAA
GGCTAGTCCGTTATCAACTTGAAAAAGTGGCACCGAGTCGGTGCTTTTTTTCTCGAGTACTAGGATCCAT
TAGGCGGCCGCGTGGATAACCGTATTACCGCCATGCATGTGCCCGTCAGTGGGCAGAGCGCACATCGCCC
ACAGTCCCCGAGAAGTTGGGGGGAGGGGTCGGCAATTGAACCGGTGCCTAGAGAAGGTGGCGCGGGGTAA
ACTGGGAAAGTGATGTCGTGTACTGGCTCCGCCTTTTTCCCGAGGGTGGGGGAGAACCGTATATAAGTGC
AGTAGTCGCCGTGAACGTTCTTTTTCGCAACGGGTTTGCCGCCAGAACACAGGTAAGTGCCGTGTGTGGT
TCCCGCGGGCCTGGCCTCTTTACGGGTTATGGCCCTTGCGTGCCTTGAATTACTTCCACCTGGCTGCAGT
ACGTGATTCTTGATCCCGAGCTTCGGGTTGGAAGTGGGTGGGAGAGTTCGAGGCCTTGCGCTTAAGGAGC
CCCTTCGCCTCGTGCTTGAGTTGAGGCCTGGCCTGGGCGCTGGGGCCGCCGCGTGCGAATCTGGTGGCAC
CTTCGCGCCTGTCTCGCTGCTTTCGATAAGTCTCTAGCCATTTAAAATTTTTGATGACCTGCTGCGACGC
TTTTTTTCTGGCAAGATAGTCTTGTAAATGCGGGCCAAGATCTGCACACTGGTATTTCGGTTTTTGGGGC
CGCGGGCGGCGACGGGGCCCGTGCGTCCCAGCGCACATGTTCGGCGAGGCGGGGCCTGCGAGCGCGGCCA
CCGAGAATCGGACGGGGGTAGTCTCAAGCTGGCCGGCCTGCTCTGGTGCCTGGCCTCGCGCCGCCGTGTA
TCGCCCCGCCCTGGGCGGCAAGGCTGGCCCGGTCGGCACCAGTTGCGTGAGCGGAAAGATGGCCGCTTCC
CGGCCCTGCTGCAGGGAGCTCAAAATGGAGGACGCGGCGCTCGGGAGAGCGGGCGGGTGAGTCACCCACA
CAAAGGAAAAGGGCCTTTCCGTCCTCAGCCGTCGCTTCATGTGACTCCACGGAGTACCGGGCGCCGTCCA
GGCACCTCGATTAGTTCTCGCGCTTTTGGAGTACGTCGTCTTTAGGTTGGGGGGAGGGGTTTTATGCGAT
GGAGTTTCCCCACACTGAGTGGGTGGAGACTGAAGTTAGGCCAGCTTGGCACTTGATGTAATTCTCCTTG
GAATTTGCCCTTTTTGAGTTTGGATCTTGGTTCATTCTCAAGCCTCAGACAGTGGTTCAAAGTTTTTTTC
TTCCATTTCAGGTGTCGTGAGCTAGCCCACCATGACCGAGTACAAGCCCACGGTGCGCCTCGCCACCCGC
GACGACGTCCCCCGGGCCGTACGCACCCTCGCCGCCGCGTTCGCCGACTACCCCGCCACGCGCCACACCG
TCGACCCGGACCGCCACATCGAGCGGGTCACCGAGCTGCAAGAACTCTTCCTCACGCGCGTCGGGCTCGA
CATCGGCAAGGTGTGGGTCGCGGACGACGGCGCCGCGGTGGCGGTCTGGACCACGCCGGAGAGCGTCGAA
GCGGGGGCGGTGTTCGCCGAGATCGGCCCGCGCATGGCCGAGTTGAGCGGTTCCCGGCTGGCCGCGCAGC
AACAGATGGAAGGCCTCCTGGCGCCGCACCGGCCCAAGGAGCCCGCGTGGTTCCTGGCCACCGTCGGCGT
CTCGCCCGACCACCAGGGCAAGGGTCTGGGCAGCGCCGTCGTGCTCCCCGGAGTGGAGGCGGCCGAGCGC
GCCGGGGTGCCCGCCTTCCTGGAGACCTCCGCGCCCCGCAACCTCCCCTTCTACGAGCGGCTCGGCTTCA
CCGTCACCGCCGACGTCGAGGTGCCCGAAGGACCGCGCACCTGGTGCATGACCCGCAAGCCCGGTGCCGG
ATCGGGAGAGGGCAGAGGAAGTCTGCTAACATGCGGTGACGTCGAGGAGAATCCTGGCCCACCGGTCGCC
ACCAGCGAGCTGATTAAGGAGAACATGCACATGAAGCTGTACATGGAGGGCACCGTGGACAACCATCACT
TCAAGTGCACATCCGAGGGCGAAGGCAAGCCCTACGAGGGCACCCAGACCATGAGAATCAAGGTGGTCGA
GGGCGGCCCTCTCCCCTTCGCCTTCGACATCCTGGCTACTAGCTTCCTCTACGGCAGCAAGACCTTCATC
AACCACACCCAGGGCATCCCCGACTTCTTCAAGCAGTCCTTCCCTGAGGGCTTCACATGGGAGAGAGTCA
CCACATACGAAGACGGGGGCGTGCTGACCGCTACCCAGGACACCAGCCTCCAGGACGGCTGCCTCATCTA
CAACGTCAAGATCAGAGGGGTGAACTTCACATCCAACGGCCCTGTGATGCAGAAGAAAACACTCGGCTGG
GAGGCCTTCACCGAGACGCTGTACCCCGCTGACGGCGGCCTGGAAGGCAGAAACGACATGGCCCTGAAGC
TCGTGGGCGGGAGCCATCTGATCGCAAACATCAAGACCACATATAGATCCAAGAAACCCGCTAAGAACCT
CAAGATGCCTGGCGTCTACTATGTGGACTACAGACTGGAAAGAATCAAGGAGGCCAACAACGAGACCTAC
GTCGAGCAGCACGAGGTGGCAGTGGCCAGATACTGCGACCTCCCTAGCAAACTGGGGCACAAGCTTAATT
AAGAATTCGTCGAGGGACCTAATAACTTCGTATAGCATACATTATACGAAGTTATACATGTTTAAGGGTT
CCGGTTCCACTAGGTACAATTCGATATCAAGCTTATCGATAATCAACCTCTGGATTACAAAATTTGTGAA
AGATTGACTGGTATTCTTAACTATGTTGCTCCTTTTACGCTATGTGGATACGCTGCTTTAATGCCTTTGT
ATCATGCTATTGCTTCCCGTATGGCTTTCATTTTCTCCTCCTTGTATAAATCCTGGTTGCTGTCTCTTTA
TGAGGAGTTGTGGCCCGTTGTCAGGCAACGTGGCGTGGTGTGCACTGTGTTTGCTGACGCAACCCCCACT
GGTTGGGGCATTGCCACCACCTGTCAGCTCCTTTCCGGGACTTTCGCTTTCCCCCTCCCTATTGCCACGG
CGGAACTCATCGCCGCCTGCCTTGCCCGCTGCTGGACAGGGGCTCGGCTGTTGGGCACTGACAATTCCGT
GGTGTTGTCGGGGAAATCATCGTCCTTTCCTTGGCTGCTCGCCTGTGTTGCCACCTGGATTCTGCGCGGG
ACGTCCTTCTGCTACGTCCCTTCGGCCCTCAATCCAGCGGACCTTCCTTCCCGCGGCCTGCTGCCGGCTC
TGCGGCCTCTTCCGCGTCTTCGCCTTCGCCCTCAGACGAGTCGGATCTCCCTTTGGGCCGCCTCCCCGCA
TCGATACCGTCGACCTCGATCGAGACCTAGAAAAACATGGAGCAATCACAAGTAGCAATACAGCAGCTAC
CAATGCTGATTGTGCCTGGCTAGAAGCACAAGAGGAGGAGGAGGTGGGTTTTCCAGTCACACCTCAGGTA
CCTTTAAGACCAATGACTTACAAGGCAGCTGTAGATCTTAGCCACTTTTTAAAAGAAAAGGGGGGACTGG
AAGGGCTAATTCACTCCCAACGAAGACAAGATATCCTTGATCTGTGGATCTACCACACACAAGGCTACTT
CCCTGATTGGCAGAACTACACACCAGGGCCAGGGATCAGATATCCACTGACCTTTGGATGGTGCTACAAG
CTAGTACCAGTTGAGCAAGAGAAGGTAGAAGAAGCCAATGAAGGAGAGAACACCCGCTTGTTACACCCTG
TGAGCCTGCATGGGATGGATGACCCGGAGAGAGAAGTATTAGAGTGGAGGTTTGACAGCCGCCTAGCATT
TCATCACATGGCCCGAGAGCTGCATCCGGACTGTACTGGGTCTCTCTGGTTAGACCAGATCTGAGCCTGG
GAGCTCTCTGGCTAACTAGGGAACCCACTGCTTAAGCCTCAATAAAGCTTGCCTTGAGTGCTTCAAGTAG
TGTGTGCCCGTCTGTTGTGTGACTCTGGTAACTAGAGATCCCTCAGACCCTTTTAGTCAGTGTGGAAAAT
CTCTAGCAGCATGTGAGCAAAAGGCCAGCAAAAGGCCAGGAACCGTAAAAAGGCCGCGTTGCTGGCGTTT
TTCCATAGGCTCCGCCCCCCTGACGAGCATCACAAAAATCGACGCTCAAGTCAGAGGTGGCGAAACCCGA
CAGGACTATAAAGATACCAGGCGTTTCCCCCTGGAAGCTCCCTCGTGCGCTCTCCTGTTCCGACCCTGCC
GCTTACCGGATACCTGTCCGCCTTTCTCCCTTCGGGAAGCGTGGCGCTTTCTCATAGCTCACGCTGTAGG
TATCTCAGTTCGGTGTAGGTCGTTCGCTCCAAGCTGGGCTGTGTGCACGAACCCCCCGTTCAGCCCGACC
GCTGCGCCTTATCCGGTAACTATCGTCTTGAGTCCAACCCGGTAAGACACGACTTATCGCCACTGGCAGC
AGCCACTGGTAACAGGATTAGCAGAGCGAGGTATGTAGGCGGTGCTACAGAGTTCTTGAAGTGGTGGCCT
AACTACGGCTACACTAGAAGAACAGTATTTGGTATCTGCGCTCTGCTGAAGCCAGTTACCTTCGGAAAAA
GAGTTGGTAGCTCTTGATCCGGCAAACAAACCACCGCTGGTAGCGGTGGTTTTTTTGTTTGCAAGCAGCA
GATTACGCGCAGAAAAAAAGGATCTCAAGAAGATCCTTTGATCTTTTCTACGGGGTCTGACGCTCAGTGG
AACGAAAACTCACGTTAAGGGATTTTGGTCATGAGATTATCAAAAAGGATCTTCACCTAGATCCTTTTAA
ATTAAAAATGAAGTTTTAAATCAATCTAAAGTATATATGAGTAAACTTGGTCTGACAGTTACCAATGCTT
AATCAGTGAGGCACCTATCTCAGCGATCTGTCTATTTCGTTCATCCATAGTTGCCTGACTCCCCGTCGTG
TAGATAACTACGATACGGGAGGGCTTACCATCTGGCCCCAGTGCTGCAATGATACCGCGAGACCCACGCT
CACCGGCTCCAGATTTATCAGCAATAAACCAGCCAGCCGGAAGGGCCGAGCGCAGAAGTGGTCCTGCAAC
TTTATCCGCCTCCATCCAGTCTATTAATTGTTGCCGGGAAGCTAGAGTAAGTAGTTCGCCAGTTAATAGT
TTGCGCAACGTTGTTGCCATTGCTACAGGCATCGTGGTGTCACGCTCGTCGTTTGGTATGGCTTCATTCA
GCTCCGGTTCCCAACGATCAAGGCGAGTTACATGATCCCCCATGTTGTGCAAAAAAGCGGTTAGCTCCTT
CGGTCCTCCGATCGTTGTCAGAAGTAAGTTGGCCGCAGTGTTATCACTCATGGTTATGGCAGCACTGCAT
AATTCTCTTACTGTCATGCCATCCGTAAGATGCTTTTCTGTGACTGGTGAGTACTCAACCAAGTCATTCT
GAGAATAGTGTATGCGGCGACCGAGTTGCTCTTGCCCGGCGTCAATACGGGATAATACCGCGCCACATAG
CAGAACTTTAAAAGTGCTCATCATTGGAAAACGTTCTTCGGGGCGAAAACTCTCAAGGATCTTACCGCTG
TTGAGATCCAGTTCGATGTAACCCACTCGTGCACCCAACTGATCTTCAGCATCTTTTACTTTCACCAGCG
TTTCTGGGTGAGCAAAAACAGGAAGGCAAAATGCCGCAAAAAAGGGAATAAGGGCGACACGGAAATGTTG
AATACTCATACTCTTCCTTTTTCAATATTATTGAAGCATTTATCAGGGTTATTGTCTCATGAGCGGATAC
ATATTTGAATGTATTTAGAAAAATAAACAAATAGGGGTTCCGCGCACATTTCCCCGAAAAGTGCCACCTG
ACGTCGACGGATCGGGAGATCTCCCGATCCCCTATGGTGCACTCTCAGTACAATCTGCTCTGATGCCGCA
TAGTTAAGCCAGTATCTGCTCCCTGCTTGTGTGTTGGAGGTCGCTGAGTAGTGCGCGAGCAAAATTTAAG
CTACAACAAGGCAAGGCTTGACCGACAATTGCATGAAGAATCTGCTTAGGGTTAGGCGTTTTGCGCTGCT
TCGCGATGTACGGGCCAGATATACGCGTTGACATTGATTATTGACTAGTTATTAATAGTAATCAATTACG
GGGTCATTAGTTCATAGCCCATATATGGAGTTCCGCGTTACATAACTTACGGTAAATGGCCCGCCTGGCT
GACCGCCCAACGACCCCCGCCCATTGACGTCAATAATGACGTATGTTCCCATAGTAACGCCAATAGGGAC
TTTCCATTGACGTCAATGGGTGGAGTATTTACGGTAAACTGCCCACTTGGCAGTACATCAAGTGTATCAT
ATGCCAAGTACGCCCCCTATTGACGTCAATGACGGTAAATGGCCCGCCTGGCATTATGCCCAGTACATGA
CCTTATGGGACTTTCCTACTTGGCAGTACATCTACGTATTAGTCATCGCTATTACCATGGTGATGCGGTT
TTGGCAGTACATCAATGGGCGTGGATAGCGGTTTGACTCACGGGGATTTCCAAGTCTCCACCCCATTGAC
GTCAATGGGAGTTTGTTTTGGCACCAAAATCAACGGGACTTTCCAAAATGTCGTAACAACTCCGCCCCAT
TGACGCAAATGGGCGGTAGGCGTGTACGGTGGGAGGTCTATATAAGCAGCGCGTTTTGCCTGTACTGGGT
CTCTCTGGTTAGACCAGATCTGAGCCTGGGAGCTCTCTGGCTAACTAGGGAACCCACTGCTTAAGCCTCA
ATAAAGCTTGCCTTGAGTGCTTCAAGTAGTGTGTGCCCGTCTGTTGTGTGACTCTGGTAACTAGAGATCC
CTCAGACCCTTTTAGTCAGTGTGGAAAATCTCTAGCAGTGGCGCCCGAACAGGGACTTGAAAGCGAAAGG
GAAACCAGAGGAGCTCTCTCGACGCAGGACTCGGCTTGCTGAAGCGCGCACGGCAAGAGGCGAGGGGCGG
CGACTGGTGAGTACGCCAAAAATTTTGACTAGCGGAGGCTAGAAGGAGAGAGATGGGTGCGAGAGCGTCA
GTATTAAGCGGGGGAGAATTAGATCGCGATGGGAAAAAATTCGGTTAAGGCCAGGGGGAAAGAAAAAATA
TAAATTAAAACATATAGTATGGGCAAGCAGGGAGCTAGAACGATTCGCAGTTAATCCTGGCCTGTTAGAA
ACATCAGAAGGCTGTAGACAAATACTGGGACAGCTACAACCATCCCTTCAGACAGGATCAGAAGAACTTA
GATCATTATATAATACAGTAGCAACCCTCTATTGTGTGCATCAAAGGATAGAGATAAAAGACACCAAGGA
AGCTTTAGACAAGATAGAGGAAGAGCAAAACAAAAGTAAGACCACCGCACAGCAAGC
